Addgene plasmid #200350: pSAH76 - [ADFp | gfp | tbb-2 UTR]
Purpose: gfp BioPart for ADF neurons. (1) Mark neurons or (2) cell-specific expression of transgenes (N or C-terminal fusions, or untagged). Compatible with single-copy insertion (MosTI) or arrays.
Depositing lab: Christian Froekjaer-Jensen. Depositing organization: King Abdullah University of Science and Technology (KAUST).
Backbone
  Vector backbone: Twist Amp High
  Backbone manufacturer: Twist Biosciences
  Vector type: Worm Expression
Growth in bacteria
  Bacterial resistance: Ampicillin, 100 μg/mL
  Growth temperature: 37°C
  Growth strain: DH5alpha
  Copy number: High Copy
Gene/Insert
  Gene/Insert name: [ADFp | gfp | tbb-2 UTR]
  Species: C. elegans (nematode)
  Promoter: WBGene00005359, srh-142
  Cloning method: Restriction Enzyme; 5′ cloning site Unknown (unknown if destroyed)
Terms and licenses: Academic/Nonprofit Terms; Industry Terms: Not Available to Industry
Depositor comments: See www.wormbuilder.org/BioParts for more information.
How to cite: pSAH76 - [ADFp | gfp | tbb-2 UTR] was a gift from Christian Froekjaer-Jensen (Addgene plasmid # 200350 ; http://n2t.net/addgene:200350 ; RRID:Addgene_200350)
