[The description below was written by a language model from this plasmid's Addgene catalogue record and pLannotate feature annotations shown in this document.]
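Description:
pSAH76 is a C. elegans expression plasmid built on the synthetic Twist Amp High backbone. It is propagated in E. coli at high copy from a ColE1/pUC-type origin and selected with ampicillin through a β-lactamase gene driven by its own bla promoter. It belongs to a set of modular "BioPart" constructs for cell-type-specific expression in worms. Its cassette joins a promoter active in the ADF neurons, recorded as srh-142, to a gfp coding sequence and the tbb-2 (β-tubulin) 3′ UTR/terminator.

In the 4,663 nt sequenced record, automated annotation detects gfp as two adjacent Aequorea victoria GFP-derived fragments separated by a short gap. This pattern would be consistent with an intron-containing worm-adapted gfp, although the record does not say so. The tbb-2 terminator follows immediately downstream. The srh-142 promoter is not annotated, but presumably lies in the unannotated region upstream of gfp. The table also reports a partial unc-119 coding fragment, a loxP site spanning the sequence origin, an attB1-like site and a small lacZα remnant. The record does not explain these elements. The unc-119 fragment and loxP may relate to the stated compatibility with MosTI single-copy insertion, but that is an inference.

According to the record, the plasmid can be used to mark ADF neurons with GFP. It can also serve as a scaffold for ADF-specific expression of transgenes, as N- or C-terminal GFP fusions or untagged. Delivery is either by single-copy genomic insertion (MosTI) or as extrachromosomal arrays. The cloning sites used in assembly are not recorded.
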