Features (pLannotate 1.2.2; 10 found; start..end, strand, type, name):
    457..753     +  CDS            cEGFP (fragment): cEGFP is a basic (constitutively fluorescent) green fluorescent protein published in 2008, derived from Aequorea victoria.
    795..1352    +  CDS            Q80R (fragment): Q80R is a fluorescent protein, derived from Aequorea victoria.
   1375..1544    +  terminator     tbb-2 terminator (fragment): tbb-2; transcription terminator for the C. elegans tubulin beta-2 gene
   2093..2681    -  rep_origin     ori: high-copy-number ColE1/pMB1/pBR322/pUC origin of replication
   2798..2822    -  protein_bind   attB1: mutant version of attB; recombination site for the Gateway® BP reaction BP Clonase™
   2922..3782    -  CDS            AmpR: β-lactamase; bla; confers resistance to ampicillin, carbenicillin, and related antibiotics
   3783..3887    -  promoter       AmpR promoter: bla
   3974..4017    -  CDS            lacZα (fragment): LacZα fragment of β-galactosidase; lacZ fragment
   4072..4524    +  CDS            unc-119 (fragment): UN119_CAEEL - Experimental evidence at protein level: Swiss-Prot protein existence level 1. Myristoyl-binding protein that acts as a cargo adapter: specifically binds the myristoyl moiety of a subset of N-terminally myristoylated proteins and is required for their localization. Plays a key role in ciliary membrane localization of proteins. Required for the establishment or function of the nervous system. From Caenorhabditis elegans.
   4641..11      +  protein_bind   loxP (across the origin): Cre-mediated recombination occurs in the 8-bp core sequence (GCATACAT). Cre recombinase
>Addgene plasmid #200350 | pSAH76 - [ADFp | gfp | tbb-2 UTR] | addgene full sequence | sequence record 396787 | Addgene NGS Result
TACGAAGTTATGATATCAAAAATGATTACGCCAAGCTGTAAGTTTAAACATGATCTTACTAACTAACTAT
TCTCATTTAAATTTTCAGAGCTTAAAAATGGCTGAAATCACTCACAACGATGGATACGCTAATGCCTCAC
TGGTATATCTAACATTTTTTGTTTTCAGGGTGTTATATACATTATAAGATCAGTAGTATATTAACTTTAA
ACCACTGAATTTCTTCTAGTTTTTTGTTTCCAGCTCAAGTGCTCCTGTACGCAAAACATTAGGCTTCTTT
GTTCAAAAAAACATTTTCTCACCACCTCATGACATTTTTTTTCTCATTTTTCTTATTACGAATGTAGCCT
TATTAGCATATAGCATAGAGGTACCCAAAACTAGTTTTTTTTTGTTTTGAAATATATATTTGCACCTCTT
TTTTCTTTTTGCAAAAAGAGACCAAAAATGGGGCCCTCTAAGGGCGAAGAATTGTTCACGGGAGTAGTCC
CAATCTTAGTCGAGCTTGACGGAGGTGAGTTTTATTATCGATTTTCGGGATTTTCTACTTGTAATTACCT
TTTGTTTTTAATAAGTTGCTTTTTTCCAGATGTTAATGGCCACAAGTTTTCCGTGTCTGGAGAAGGAGAA
GGCGACGCTACCTACGGTAAGCTGACCCTGAAGTTCATTTGCACTACTGGCAAGTTACCAGTACCATGGC
CGACCCTGGTGACAACATTTTGCTACGGGGTTCAATGCTTCTCCAGATACCCAGGTAGGTTTTCAGTTTC
AATTTTTGTTGCAACTACCTCAACTCTATGTTTTCAGATCATATGAAAAGACACGACTTTTTTAAATCCG
CCATGCCAGAGGGTTACGTTCAAGAACGTACCATTTTTTTTAAGGACGATGGTAACTACAAGACACGTGC
GGAGGTTAAATTTGAAGGCGATACTCTCGTGAACCGTATTGAGCTCAAGGTAAATTTTTCAAGCTTCTAA
ATTCCAAAATAAACCATTTTAATTTCTTAATTCCAGGGAATCGATTTCAAGGAAGATGGAAACATTTTGG
GCCACAAGCTTGAATATAATTATAATAGTCATAATGTCTACATTATGGCCGACAAACAAAAAAACGGTAT
TAAGGTTAACTTCAAGATTCGCCACAATATCGAAGATGGATCTGTCCAACTTGCTGACCACTACCAACAA
AATACTCCAATTGGAGATGGACCGGTTTTGCTTCCAGATAACCACTACCTTTCCACTCAGTCTGCCCTCT
CTAAGGATCCGAATGAAAAACGTGACCATATGGTTCTTTTGGAGTTCGTTACCGCAGCAGGAATTACTCA
CGGAATGGATGAACTGTACAAGCCCGGGTGATGGTCTCTGAGCTATGCAAAATCCTTTCAAGCATTCCCT
TCTTCTCTATCACTCTTCTTTCTTTTTGTCAAAAAATTCTCTCGCTAATTTATTTGCTTTTTTAATGTTA
TTATTTTATGACTTTTTATAGTCACTGAAAAGTTTGCATCTGAGTGAAGTGAATGCTATCAAAATGTGAT
TCTGATATCCAGGAAACGGAGAATCTGTGCGGCAATGTCTTATCATTTGAAACGCGCCGTATCGATGCTG
ACATCATGCGGCTCCCGTGTTAGTCGAGAAGATGGGTACGGGCCTTTATTCATCCAACACTCTACGGCTT
CTTCAAGAGCTAGTAGGGCACCCTGTAGTTGGAAAGGGATTATTTCGTATGGCGAGCCCATACCGTCTTT
CTTGCGGAAGCTTAACACGATAGGAAGTTGGATAGTTTCGAACGATGGTTCCATACGGAACGCTGTCTCA
AGGATGAGTCTGACGGAGTGTAACTCGAAGGCTAGGTGGAGGCTCAGTGATGATAAGTCTGCGATGGTGG
ATGCATGTGTCATGGTCATAGCTGTTTCCTGTGTGAAATTGTTATCCGCTCAGAGGGCACAATCCTATTC
CGCGCTATCCGACAATCTCCAAGACATTAGGTGGAGTTCAGTTCGGCGTATGGCATATGTCGCTGGAAAG
AACATGTGAGCAAAAGGCCAGCAAAAGGCCAGGAACCGTAAAAAGGCCGCGTTGCTGGCGTTTTTCCATA
GGCTCCGCCCCCCTGACGAGCATCACAAAAATCGACGCTCAAGTCAGAGGTGGCGAAACCCGACAGGACT
ATAAAGATACCAGGCGTTTCCCCCTGGAAGCTCCCTCGTGCGCTCTCCTGTTCCGACCCTGCCGCTTACC
GGATACCTGTCCGCCTTTCTCCCTTCGGGAAGCGTGGCGCTTTCTCATAGCTCACGCTGTAGGTATCTCA
GTTCGGTGTAGGTCGTTCGCTCCAAGCTGGGCTGTGTGCACGAACCCCCCGTTCAGCCCGACCGCTGCGC
CTTATCCGGTAACTATCGTCTTGAGTCCAACCCGGTAAGACACGACTTATCGCCACTGGCAGCAGCCACT
GGTAACAGGATTAGCAGAGCGAGGTATGTAGGCGGTGCTACAGAGTTCTTGAAGTGGTGGCCTAACTACG
GCTACACTAGAAGAACAGTATTTGGTATCTGCGCTCTGCTGAAGCCAGTTACCTTCGGAAAAAGAGTTGG
TAGCTCTTGATCCGGCAAACAAACCACCGCTGGTAGCGGTGGTTTTTTTGTTTGCAAGCAGCAGATTACG
CGCAGAAAAAAAGGATCTCAAGAAGATCCTTTGATCTTTTCTACGGGGTCTGACGCTCTATTCAACAAAG
CCGCCGTCCCGTCAAGTCAGCGTAAATGGGTAGGGGGCTTCAAATCGTCCTCGTGATACCAATTCGGAGC
CTGCTTTTTTGTACAAACTTGTTGATAATGGCAATTCAAGGATCTTCACCTAGATCCTTTTAAATTAAAA
ATGAAGTTTTAAATCAATCTAAAGTATATATGAGTAAACTTGGTCTGACAGTTACCAATGCTTAATCAGT
GAGGCACCTATCTCAGCGATCTGTCTATTTCGTTCATCCATAGTTGCCTGACTCCCCGTCGTGTAGATAA
CTACGATACGGGAGGGCTTACCATCTGGCCCCAGTGCTGCAATGATACCGCGAGAGCCACGCTCACCGGC
TCCAGATTTATCAGCAATAAACCAGCCAGCCGGAAGGGCCGAGCGCAGAAGTGGTCCTGCAACTTTATCC
GCCTCCATCCAGTCTATTAATTGTTGCCGGGAAGCTAGAGTAAGTAGTTCGCCAGTTAATAGTTTGCGCA
ACGTTGTTGCCATTGCTACAGGCATCGTGGTGTCACGCTCGTCGTTTGGTATGGCTTCATTCAGCTCCGG
TTCCCAACGATCAAGGCGAGTTACATGATCCCCCATGTTGTGCAAAAAAGCGGTTAGCTCCTTCGGTCCT
CCGATCGTTGTCAGAAGTAAGTTGGCCGCAGTGTTATCACTCATGGTTATGGCAGCACTGCATAATTCTC
TTACTGTCATGCCATCCGTAAGATGCTTTTCTGTGACTGGTGAGTACTCAACCAAGTCATTCTGAGAATA
GTGTATGCGGCGACCGAGTTGCTCTTGCCCGGCGTCAATACGGGATAATACCGCGCCACATAGCAGAACT
TTAAAAGTGCTCATCATTGGAAAACGTTCTTCGGGGCGAAAACTCTCAAGGATCTTACCGCTGTTGAGAT
CCAGTTCGATGTAACCCACTCGTGCACCCAACTGATCTTCAGCATCTTTTACTTTCACCAGCGTTTCTGG
GTGAGCAAAAACAGGAAGGCAAAATGCCGCAAAAAAGGGAATAAGGGCGACACGGAAATGTTGAATACTC
ATACTCTTCCTTTTTCAATATTATTGAAGCATTTATCAGGGTTATTGTCTCATGAGCGGATACATATTTG
AATGTATTTAGAAAAATAAACAAATAGGGGTTCCGCGCACATTTCCCCGAAAAGTGCCAGATACCTGAAA
CAAAACCCATCGTACGGCCAAGGAAGTCTCCAATAACTGTGATCCACCACAAGCGCCAGGGTTTTCCCAG
TCACGACGTTGTAAAACGACGGCCAGTCATGCATAATCCGCACGCATCTGGAATAAGGAAGTGCCATTCC
GCCTGACCTAAGTGCTTTTCGAGATCGCCAAACCGGAGAACGATCAGGAGAATGATGAGTCGCCACAGGA
GTCGGCAAGATACGTGCGTTATAGATTTGCTCCAAACTTTTTGAAACTCAAAACGGTCGGAGCAACTGTG
GAATTCAAAGTAGGAGACATCCCAATCCATCATTTCCGAATGATCGAACGTCACTTCTTCAAAGATCGCC
TTCTGAAGTGTTTTGACTTTGAATTCGGATTCTGTATTCCGAATTCACGAAACAACTGTGAACATATCTA
TGAGTTCCCTCAACTCTCTCAACAACTCAGTGAGTCATTATTCTAAAAAGTACAATTCAAAAGACTAATC
TCTTTTTCAGTGGACGACATGATCAACAATCCAAACGAGACTCGTTCTGACAGCTTCTATTTCGTCGATA
ACAAACTCGTCATGCACAACAAAGCCGACTACTCATATGATGCATAAATCTTCATTGTTGAGTTTATCTT
GTTGATTTTTGAATAAATTATCAACTCTTTACTTTTTAATGGGTTATGAAATAAATAAACATTGAAAACT
GATAAACAACGTTCATCTCTATAACTTCGTATAGCATACATTA
